Addgene plasmid #237997: pHAGE Flag HA ADAR2 CI
Purpose: Inducible lentiviral expression of ADAR2 CI
Depositing lab: David Pellman. Depositing organization: Dana-Farber Cancer Institute. Publication: Breakage of cytoplasmic chromosomes by pathological DNA base excision repair. Tang S, Stokasimov E, Cui Y, Pellman D. Nature. 2022 Jun;606(7916):930-936. doi: 10.1038/s41586-022-04767-1. Epub 2022 Apr 27. PubMed 35477155.
Backbone
  Vector backbone: pHAGE-N-FLAG-HA-IRES-PURO
  Backbone manufacturer: Gateway, backbone originally from J.Wade Harper lab
  Total vector size (bp): 9894
  Vector type: Mammalian Expression, Lentiviral
  Selectable markers: Puromycin
Growth in bacteria
  Bacterial resistance: Ampicillin, 100 μg/mL
  Growth temperature: 37°C
  Growth strain: NEB Stable
  Copy number: Unknown
Gene/Insert
  Gene/Insert name: ADAR2
  Species: H. sapiens (human)
  Mutation: E396A
  Entrez Gene: ADARB1 (a.k.a. ADAR2, DRABA2, DRADA2, NEDHYMS, RED1)
Terms and licenses: Academic/Nonprofit Terms; Industry Terms: Not Available to Industry
How to cite: pHAGE Flag HA ADAR2 CI was a gift from David Pellman (Addgene plasmid # 237997 ; http://n2t.net/addgene:237997 ; RRID:Addgene_237997)
