[The description below was written by a language model from this plasmid's Addgene catalogue record and pLannotate feature annotations shown in this document.]
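Description:
pHAGE Flag HA ADAR2 CI is a 9,894 bp HIV-1-based lentiviral expression plasmid built on the Gateway-compatible pHAGE-N-FLAG-HA-IRES-PURO backbone. It is propagated in E. coli through a high-copy ColE1/pUC-type origin with ampicillin selection (β-lactamase under its own promoter). The lentiviral transfer region carries a truncated 5' LTR, the Ψ packaging signal with an adjoining gag fragment, the Rev response element for Rev-dependent nuclear export of the genomic RNA, the cPPT/CTS, and a self-inactivating ΔU3 3' LTR. Once integrated, expression therefore depends on the internal promoter rather than on the viral LTR.

The payload is human ADAR2 (ADARB1), a double-stranded RNA adenosine deaminase that performs A-to-I editing, carrying the E396A substitution. "CI" in the name presumably denotes a catalytically inactive form, although the record does not spell this out. The automated annotation matched the coding sequence to the rat orthologue, but the catalogue lists the species as human. The open reading frame sits between attB1 and attB2 sites left by Gateway recombination and is fused at its N-terminus to FLAG and HA epitope tags for detection or immunoprecipitation. A CMV enhancer/promoter drives a bicistronic transcript in which an EMCV IRES allows translation of puromycin N-acetyltransferase, linking puromycin resistance to transgene expression, and a downstream WPRE boosts transcript levels. The stated purpose calls expression inducible, but the feature table annotates only a CMV promoter and no recognisable tetracycline-responsive or other regulatory element, so the basis for inducibility is not evident from the record. The construct is suited to making stable mammalian cell lines expressing tagged mutant ADAR2, probably as a control alongside the active enzyme.
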