Features (pLannotate 1.2.2; 29 found; start..end, strand, type, name):
      1..589     +  rep_origin     ori: high-copy-number ColE1/pMB1/pBR322/pUC origin of replication
    772..826     +  CDS            lacI (fragment): lac repressor; lacI; The lac repressor binds to the lac operator to inhibit transcription in E. coli. This inhibition can be relieved by adding lactose or isopropyl-β-D-thiogalactopyranoside (IPTG).
    832..925     +  rep_origin     SV40 ori (fragment): SV40 origin of replication
    950..987     +  CDS            lacI (fragment): lac repressor; lacI; The lac repressor binds to the lac operator to inhibit transcription in E. coli. This inhibition can be relieved by adding lactose or isopropyl-β-D-thiogalactopyranoside (IPTG).
   1000..1021    +  protein_bind   CAP binding site: CAP binding activates transcription in the presence of cAMP. E. coli catabolite activator protein
   1036..1066    +  promoter       lac promoter: promoter for the E. coli lac operon
   1074..1090    +  protein_bind   lac operator: The lac repressor binds to the lac operator to inhibit transcription in E. coli. This inhibition can be relieved by adding lactose or isopropyl-β-D-thiogalactopyranoside (IPTG). lac repressor encoded by lacI
   1124..1207    +  polyA_signal   SV40 poly(A) signal (fragment): SV40 polyadenylation signal
   1374..1703    +  CDS            nef (fragment): NEF_HV1BR - Experimental evidence at protein level: Swiss-Prot protein existence level 1. Extracellular Nef protein targets CD4(+) T-lymphocytes for apoptosis by interacting with CXCR4 surface receptors (PubMed:14990729). From Human immunodeficiency virus type 1 group M subtype B (isolate BRU/LAI) (HIV-1).
   1751..2008    +  LTR            5' LTR (truncated): truncated 5' long terminal repeat (LTR) from HIV-1
   2055..2180    +  misc_feature   HIV-1 Ψ: packaging signal of human immunodeficiency virus type 1
   2164..2502    +  CDS            HIV-1 gag (fragment): gag protein from human immunodeficiency virus 1; gag
   2677..2910    +  misc_feature   RRE: The Rev response element (RRE) of HIV-1 allows for Rev-dependent mRNA export from the nucleus to the cytoplasm.
   3287..3387    +  CDS            Rev (fragment): human immunodeficiency virus 1 (HIV-1) Rev protein; rev; enhances nuclear export of unspliced and incompletely spliced viral mRNAs
   3436..3553    +  misc_feature   cPPT/CTS: central polypurine tract and central termination sequence of HIV-1
   3605..3908    +  enhancer       CMV enhancer: human cytomegalovirus immediate early enhancer
   3909..4112    +  promoter       CMV promoter: human cytomegalovirus (CMV) immediate early promoter
   4221..4241    +  CDS            FLAG (fragment): FLAG® epitope tag, followed by an enterokinase cleavage site
   4254..4280    +  CDS            3xHA (fragment): three tandem HA epitope tags
   4297..4314    +  protein_bind   attB1 (fragment): mutant version of attB; core recombination site for the Gateway® BP reaction BP Clonase™
   4320..6422    +  CDS            Adarb1: RED1_RAT - Also known as Red1. Experimental evidence at protein level: Swiss-Prot protein existence level 1. Catalyzes the hydrolytic deamination of adenosine to inosine in double-stranded RNA (dsRNA) referred to as A-to-I RNA editing. This may affect gene expression and function in a number of ways that include mRNA translation by changing codons and hence the amino acid sequence of proteins; pre-mRNA splicing by altering splice site recognition sequences; RNA stability by changing sequences involved in nuclease recognition; genetic stability in the case of RNA virus genomes by changing seque
   6425..6448    -  protein_bind   attB2: mutant version of attB; recombination site for the Gateway® BP reaction BP Clonase™
   6566..7028    +  misc_feature   IRES: internal ribosome entry site (IRES) of the encephalomyocarditis virus (EMCV)
   7042..7641    +  CDS            PuroR: puromycin N-acetyltransferase; pac from Streptomyces alboniger; confers resistance to puromycin
   7658..8246    +  misc_feature   WPRE: woodchuck hepatitis virus posttranscriptional regulatory element
   8254..8319    +  CDS            nef (fragment): NEF_HV1Z2 - Experimental evidence at protein level: Swiss-Prot protein existence level 1. Extracellular Nef protein targets CD4(+) T-lymphocytes for apoptosis by interacting with CXCR4 surface receptors. From Human immunodeficiency virus type 1 group M subtype D (isolate Z2/CDC-Z34) (HIV-1).
   8321..8554    +  LTR            3' LTR (ΔU3): self-inactivating 3' long terminal repeat (LTR) from HIV-1
   8759..8863    +  promoter       AmpR promoter: bla
   8864..9724    +  CDS            AmpR: β-lactamase; bla; confers resistance to ampicillin, carbenicillin, and related antibiotics
>Addgene plasmid #237997 | pHAGE Flag HA ADAR2 CI | addgene full sequence | sequence record 469968 | Addgene NGS Result
TTGAGATCCTTTTTTTCTGCGCGTAATCTGCTGCTTGCAAACAAAAAAACCACCGCTACCAGCGGTGGTT
TGTTTGCCGGATCAAGAGCTACCAACTCTTTTTCCGAAGGTAACTGGCTTCAGCAGAGCGCAGATACCAA
ATACTGTTCTTCTAGTGTAGCCGTAGTTAGGCCACCACTTCAAGAACTCTGTAGCACCGCCTACATACCT
CGCTCTGCTAATCCTGTTACCAGTGGCTGCTGCCAGTGGCGATAAGTCGTGTCTTACCGGGTTGGACTCA
AGACGATAGTTACCGGATAAGGCGCAGCGGTCGGGCTGAACGGGGGGTTCGTGCACACAGCCCAGCTTGG
AGCGAACGACCTACACCGAACTGAGATACCTACAGCGTGAGCTATGAGAAAGCGCCACGCTTCCCGAAGG
GAGAAAGGCGGACAGGTATCCGGTAAGCGGCAGGGTCGGAACAGGAGAGCGCACGAGGGAGCTTCCAGGG
GGAAACGCCTGGTATCTTTATAGTCCTGTCGGGTTTCGCCACCTCTGACTTGAGCGTCGATTTTTGTGAT
GCTCGTCAGGGGGGCGGAGCCTATGGAAAAACGCCAGCAACGCGGCCTTTTTACGGTTCCTGGCCTTTTG
CTGGCCTTTTGCTCACATGTTCTTTCCTGCGTTATCCCCTGATTCTGTGGATAACCGTATTACCGCCTTT
GAGTGAGCTGATACCGCTCGCCGCAGCCGAACGACCGAGCGCAGCGAGTCAGTGAGCGAGGAAGCGGAAG
AGCGCCCAATACGCAAACCGCCTCTCCCCGCGCGTTGGCCGATTCATTAATGCAGCAAGCTCATGGCTGA
CTAATTTTTTTTATTTATGCAGAGGCCGAGGCCGCCTCGGCCTCTGAGCTATTCCAGAAGTAGTGAGGAG
GCTTTTTTGGAGGCCTAGGCTTTTGCAAAAAGCTCCCCGTGGCACGACAGGTTTCCCGACTGGAAAGCGG
GCAGTGAGCGCAACGCAATTAATGTGAGTTAGCTCACTCATTAGGCACCCCAGGCTTTACACTTTATGCT
TCCGGCTCGTATGTTGTGTGGAATTGTGAGCGGATAACAATTTCACACAGGAAACAGCTATGACATGATT
ACGAATTTCACAAATAAAGCATTTTTTTCACTGCATTCTAGTTGTGGTTTGTCCAAACTCATCAATGTAT
CTTATCATGTCTGGATCAACTGGATAACTCAAGCTAACCAAAATCATCCCAAACTTCCCACCCCATACCC
TATTACCACTGCCAATTACCTGTGGTTTCATTTACTCTAAACCTGTGATTCCTCTGAATTATTTTCATTT
TAAAGAAATTGTATTTGTTAAATATGTACTACAAACTTAGTAGTTGGAAGGGCTAATTCACTCCCAAAGA
AGACAAGATATCCTTGATCTGTGGATCTACCACACACAAGGCTACTTCCCTGATTAGCAGAACTACACAC
CAGGGCCAGGGGTCAGATATCCACTGACCTTTGGATGGTGCTACAAGCTAGTACCAGTTGAGCCAGATAA
GGTAGAAGAGGCCAATAAAGGAGAGAACACCAGCTTGTTACACCCTGTGAGCCTGCATGGGATGGATGAC
CCGGAGAGAGAAGTGTTAGAGTGGAGGTTTGACAGCCGCCTAGCATTTCATCACGTGGCCCGAGAGCTGC
ATCCGGAGTACTTCAAGAACTGCTGATATCGAGCTTGCTACAAGGGACTTTCCGCTGGGGACTTTCCAGG
GAGGCGTGGCCTGGGCGGGACTGGGGAGTGGCGAGCCCTCAGATCCTGCATATAAGCAGCTGCTTTTTGC
CTGTACTGGGTCTCTCTGGTTAGACCAGATCTGAGCCTGGGAGCTCTCTGGCTAACTAGGGAACCCACTG
CTTAAGCCTCAATAAAGCTTGCCTTGAGTGCTTCAAGTAGTGTGTGCCCGTCTGTTGTGTGACTCTGGTA
ACTAGAGATCCCTCAGACCCTTTTAGTCAGTGTGGAAAATCTCTAGCAGTGGCGCCCGAACAGGGACTTG
AAAGCGAAAGGGAAACCAGAGGAGCTCTCTCGACGCAGGACTCGGCTTGCTGAAGCGCGCACGGCAAGAG
GCGAGGGGCGGCGACTGGTGAGTACGCCAAAAATTTTGACTAGCGGAGGCTAGAAGGAGAGAGATGGGTG
CGAGAGCGTCAGTATTAAGCGGGGGAGAATTAGATCGCGATGGGAAAAAATTCGGTTAAGGCCAGGGGGA
AAGAAAAAATATAAATTAAAACATATAGTATGGGCAAGCAGGGAGCTAGAACGATTCGCAGTTAATCCTG
GCCTGTTAGAAACATCAGAAGGCTGTAGACAAATACTGGGACAGCTACAACCATCCCTTCAGACAGGATC
AGAAGAACTTAGATCATTATATAATACAGTAGCAACCCTCTATTGTGTGCATCAAAGGATAGAGATAAAA
GACACCAAGGAAGCTTTAGACAAGATAGAGGAAGAGCAAAACAAAAGTAAGACCACCGCACAGCAAGCGG
CCGGCCGCTGATCTTCAGACCTGGAGGAGGAGATATGAGGGACAATTGGAGAAGTGAATTATATAAATAT
AAAGTAGTAAAAATTGAACCATTAGGAGTAGCACCCACCAAGGCAAAGAGAAGAGTGGTGCAGAGAGAAA
AAAGAGCAGTGGGAATAGGAGCTTTGTTCCTTGGGTTCTTGGGAGCAGCAGGAAGCACTATGGGCGCAGC
GTCAATGACGCTGACGGTACAGGCCAGACAATTATTGTCTGGTATAGTGCAGCAGCAGAACAATTTGCTG
AGGGCTATTGAGGCGCAACAGCATCTGTTGCAACTCACAGTCTGGGGCATCAAGCAGCTCCAGGCAAGAA
TCCTGGCTGTGGAAAGATACCTAAAGGATCAACAGCTCCTGGGGATTTGGGGTTGCTCTGGAAAACTCAT
TTGCACCACTGCTGTGCCTTGGAATGCTAGTTGGAGTAATAAATCTCTGGAACAGATTTGGAATCACACG
ACCTGGATGGAGTGGGACAGAGAAATTAACAATTACACAAGCTTAATACACTCCTTAATTGAAGAATCGC
AAAACCAGCAAGAAAAGAATGAACAAGAATTATTGGAATTAGATAAATGGGCAAGTTTGTGGAATTGGTT
TAACATAACAAATTGGCTGTGGTATATAAAATTATTCATAATGATAGTAGGAGGCTTGGTAGGTTTAAGA
ATAGTTTTTGCTGTACTTTCTATAGTGAATAGAGTTAGGCAGGGATATTCACCATTATCGTTTCAGACCC
ACCTCCCAACCCCGAGGGGACCCGACAGGCCCGAAGGAATAGAAGAAGAAGGTGGAGAGAGAGACAGAGA
CAGATCCATTCGATTAGTGAACGGATCTCGACGGTATCGCCGAATTAATTCACAAATGGCAGTATTCATC
CACAATTTTAAAAGAAAAGGGGGGATTGGGGGGTACAGTGCAGGGGAAAGAATAGTAGACATAATAGCAA
CAGACATACAAACTAAAGAATTACAAAAACAAATTACAAAAATTCAAAATTTTCGGGTTTATTACAGGGA
CAGCAGAGATCCAGTTTGGACTAGTGGAGTTCCGCGTTACATAACTTACGGTAAATGGCCCGCCTGGCTG
ACCGCCCAACGACCCCCGCCCATTGACGTCAATAATGACGTATGTTCCCATAGTAACGCCAATAGGGACT
TTCCATTGACGTCAATGGGTGGAGTATTTACGGTAAACTGCCCACTTGGCAGTACATCAAGTGTATCATA
TGCCAAGTACGCCCCCTATTGACGTCAATGACGGTAAATGGCCCGCCTGGCATTATGCCCAGTACATGAC
CTTATGGGACTTTCCTACTTGGCAGTACATCTACGTATTAGTCATCGCTATTACCATGGTGATGCGGTTT
TGGCAGTACATCAATGGGCGTGGATAGCGGTTTGACTCACGGGGATTTCCAAGTCTCCACCCCATTGACG
TCAATGGGAGTTTGTTTTGGCACCAAAATCAACGGGACTTTCCAAAATGTCGTAACAACTCCGCCCCATT
GACGCAAATGGGCGGTAGGCGTGTACGGTGGGAGGTCTATATAAGCAGAGCTCGTTTAGTGAACCGTCAG
ATCGCCTGGAGACGCCATCCACGCTGTTTTGACCTCCATAGAAGACACCGGCGGCCGCAGATCTCTCGAG
GTTGATCTGCCACCATGGACTACAAGGATGACGATGACAAGCTCGATGGAGGATACCCATACGATGTTCC
AGATTACGCTGCTCGAGGTTATCAAACAAGTTTGTACAAAAAAGTTGGCATGGATATAGAAGATGAAGAA
AACATGAGTTCCAGCAGCACTGATGTGAAGGAAAACCGCAATCTGGACAACGTGTCCCCCAAGGATGGCA
GCACACCTGGGCCTGGCGAGGGCTCTCAGCTCTCCAATGGGGGTGGTGGTGGCCCCGGCAGAAAGCGGCC
CCTGGAGGAGGGCAGCAATGGCCACTCCAAGTACCGCCTGAAGAAAAGGAGGAAAACACCAGGGCCCGTC
CTCCCCAAGAACGCCCTGATGCAGCTGAATGAGATCAAGCCTGGTTTGCAGTACACACTCCTGTCCCAGA
CTGGGCCCGTGCACGCGCCTTTGTTTGTCATGTCTGTGGAGGTGAATGGCCAGGTTTTTGAGGGCTCTGG
TCCCACAAAGAAAAAGGCAAAACTCCATGCTGCTGAGAAGGCCTTGAGGTCTTTCGTTCAGTTTCCTAAT
GCCTCTGAGGCCCACCTGGCCATGGGGAGGACCCTGTCTGTCAACACGGACTTCACATCTGACCAGGCCG
ACTTCCCTGACACGCTCTTCAATGGTTTTGAAACTCCTGACAAGGCGGAGCCTCCCTTTTACGTGGGCTC
CAATGGGGATGACTCCTTCAGTTCCAGCGGGGACCTCAGCTTGTCTGCTTCCCCGGTGCCTGCCAGCCTA
GCCCAGCCTCCTCTCCCTGCCTTACCACCATTCCCACCCCCGAGTGGGAAGAATCCCGTGATGATCTTGA
ACGAACTGCGCCCAGGACTCAAGTATGACTTCCTCTCCGAGAGCGGGGAGAGCCATGCCAAGAGCTTCGT
CATGTCTGTGGTCGTGGATGGTCAGTTCTTTGAAGGCTCGGGGAGAAACAAGAAGCTTGCCAAGGCCCGG
GCTGCGCAGTCTGCCCTGGCCGCCATTTTTAACTTGCACTTGGATCAGACGCCATCTCGCCAGCCTATTC
CCAGTGAGGGTCTTCAGCTGCATTTACCGCAGGTTTTAGCTGACGCTGTCTCACGCCTGGTCCTGGGTAA
GTTTGGTGACCTGACCGACAACTTCTCCTCCCCTCACGCTCGCAGAAAAGTGCTGGCTGGAGTCGTCATG
ACAACAGGCACAGATGTTAAAGATGCCAAGGTGATAAGTGTTTCTACAGGAACAAAATGTATTAATGGTG
AATACATGAGTGATCGTGGCCTTGCATTAAATGACTGCCATGCAGCAATAATATCTCGGAGATCCTTGCT
CAGATTTCTTTATACACAACTTGAGCTTTACTTAAATAACAAAGATGATCAAAAAAGATCCATCTTTCAG
AAATCAGAGCGAGGGGGGTTTAGGCTGAAGGAGAATGTCCAGTTTCATCTGTACATCAGCACCTCTCCCT
GTGGAGATGCCAGAATCTTCTCACCACATGAGCCAATCCTGGAAGAACCAGCAGATAGACACCCAAATCG
TAAAGCAAGAGGACAGCTACGGACCAAAATAGAGTCTGGTGAGGGGACGATTCCAGTGCGCTCCAATGCG
AGCATCCAAACGTGGGACGGGGTGCTGCAAGGGGAGCGGCTGCTCACCATGTCCTGCAGTGACAAGATTG
CACGCTGGAACGTGGTGGGCATCCAGGGATCCCTGCTCAGCATTTTCGTGGAGCCCATTTACTTCTCGAG
CATCATCCTGGGCAGCCTTTACCACGGGGACCACCTTTCCAGGGCCATGTACCAGCGGATCTCCAACATA
GAGGACCTGCCACCTCTCTACACCCTCAACAAGCCTTTGCTCAGTGGCATCAGCAATGCAGAAGCACGGC
AGCCAGGGAAGGCCCCCAACTTCAGTGTCAACTGGACGGTAGGCGACTCCGCTATTGAGGTCATCAACGC
CACGACTGGGAAGGATGAGCTGGGCCGCGCGTCCCGCCTGTGTAAGCACGCGTTGTACTGTCGCTGGATG
CGTGTGCACGGCAAGGTTCCCTCCCACTTACTACGCTCCAAGATTACCAAACCCAACGTGTACCATGAGT
CCAAGCTGGCGGCAAAGGAGTACCAGGCCGCCAAGGCGCGTCTGTTCACAGCCTTCATCAAGGCGGGGCT
GGGGGCCTGGGTGGAGAAGCCCACCGAGCAGGACCAGTTCTCACTCACGCCCTGCCCAACTTTCTTGTAC
AAAGTGGTTCGATAACGAATTCCGCCCCCCCCCCCTAACGTTACTGGCCGAAGCCGCTTGGAATAAGGCC
GGTGTGCGTTTGTCTATATGTTATTTTCCACCATATTGCCGTCTTTTGGCAATGTGAGGGCCCGGAAACC
TGGCCCTGTCTTCTTGACGAGCATTCCTAGGGGTCTTTCCCCTCTCGCCAAAGGAATGCAAGGTCTGTTG
AATGTCGTGAAGGAAGCAGTTCCTCTGGAAGCTTCTTGAAGACAAACAACGTCTGTAGCGACCCTTTGCA
GGCAGCGGAACCCCCCACCTGGCGACAGGTGCCTCTGCGGCCAAAAGCCACGTGTATAAGATACACCTGC
AAAGGCGGCACAACCCCAGTGCCACGTTGTGAGTTGGATAGTTGTGGAAAGAGTCAAATGGCTCTCCTCA
AGCGTATTCAACAAGGGGCTGAAGGATGCCCAGAAGGTACCCCATTGTATGGGATCTGATCTGGGGCCTC
GGTGCACATGCTTTACATGTGTTTAGTCGAGGTTAAAAAAACGTCTAGGCCCCCCGAACCACGGGGACGT
GGTTTTCCTTTGAAAAACACGATGATAATATGGCCACAACCATGACCGAGTACAAGCCCACGGTGCGCCT
CGCCACCCGCGACGACGTCCCCAGGGCCGTACGCACCCTCGCCGCCGCGTTCGCCGACTACCCCGCCACG
CGCCACACCGTCGATCCGGACCGCCACATCGAGCGGGTCACCGAGCTGCAAGAACTCTTCCTCACGCGCG
TCGGGCTCGACATCGGCAAGGTGTGGGTCGCGGACGACGGCGCCGCGGTGGCGGTCTGGACCACGCCGGA
GAGCGTCGAAGCGGGGGCGGTGTTCGCCGAGATCGGCCCGCGCATGGCCGAGTTGAGCGGTTCCCGGCTG
GCCGCGCAGCAACAGATGGAAGGCCTCCTGGCGCCGCACCGGCCCAAGGAGCCCGCGTGGTTCCTGGCCA
CCGTCGGCGTCTCGCCCGACCACCAGGGCAAGGGTCTGGGCAGCGCCGTCGTGCTCCCCGGAGTGGAGGC
GGCCGAGCGCGCCGGGGTGCCCGCCTTCCTGGAGACCTCCGCGCCCCGCAACCTCCCCTTCTACGAGCGG
CTCGGCTTCACCGTCACCGCCGACGTCGAGGTGCCCGAAGGACCGCGCACCTGGTGCATGACCCGCAAGC
CCGGTGCCTGATGCATCGATGGATCCTAATCAACCTCTGGATTACAAAATTTGTGAAAGATTGACTGGTA
TTCTTAACTATGTTGCTCCTTTTACGCTATGTGGATACGCTGCTTTAATGCCTTTGTATCATGCTATTGC
TTCCCGTATGGCTTTCATTTTCTCCTCCTTGTATAAATCCTGGTTGCTGTCTCTTTATGAGGAGTTGTGG
CCCGTTGTCAGGCAACGTGGCGTGGTGTGCACTGTGTTTGCTGACGCAACCCCCACTGGTTGGGGCATTG
CCACCACCTGTCAGCTCCTTTCCGGGACTTTCGCTTTCCCCCTCCCTATTGCCACGGCGGAACTCATCGC
CGCCTGCCTTGCCCGCTGCTGGACAGGGGCTCGGCTGTTGGGCACTGACAATTCCGTGGTGTTGTCGGGG
AAATCATCGTCCTTTCCTTGGCTGCTCGCCTGTGTTGCCACCTGGATTCTGCGCGGGACGTCCTTCTGCT
ACGTCCCTTCGGCCCTCAATCCAGCGGACCTTCCTTCCCGCGGCCTGCTGCCGGCTCTGCGGCCTCTTCC
GCGTCTTCGCCTTCGCCCTCAGACGAGTCGGATCTCCCTTTGGGCCGCCTCCCCGCCTGAGATCCTTTAA
GACCAATGACTTACAAGGCAGCTGTAGATCTTAGCCACTTTTTAAAAGAAAAGGGGGGACTGGAAGGGCT
AATTCACTCCCAACGAAGACAAGATCTGCTTTTTGCTTGTACTGGGTCTCTCTGGTTAGACCAGATCTGA
GCCTGGGAGCTCTCTGGCTAACTAGGGAACCCACTGCTTAAGCCTCAATAAAGCTTGCCTTGAGTGCTTC
AAGTAGTGTGTGCCCGTCTGTTGTGTGACTCTGGTAACTAGAGATCCCTCAGACCCTTTTAGTCAGTGTG
GAAAATCTCTAGCAGTAGTAGTTCATGTCATCTTATTATTCAGTATTTATAACTTGCAAAGAAATGAATA
TCAGAGAGTGAGAGGCCCGGGTTAATTAAGGAAAGGGCTAGATCATTCTTGAAGACGAAAGGGCCTCGTG
ATACGCCTATTTTTATAGGTTAATGTCATGATAATAATGGTTTCTTAGACGTCAGGTGGCACTTTTCGGG
GAAATGTGCGCGGAACCCCTATTTGTTTATTTTTCTAAATACATTCAAATATGTATCCGCTCATGAGACA
ATAACCCTGATAAATGCTTCAATAATATTGAAAAAGGAAGAGTATGAGTATTCAACATTTCCGTGTCGCC
CTTATTCCCTTTTTTGCGGCATTTTGCCTTCCTGTTTTTGCTCACCCAGAAACGCTGGTGAAAGTAAAAG
ATGCTGAAGATCAGTTGGGTGCACGAGTGGGTTACATCGAACTGGATCTCAACAGCGGTAAGATCCTTGA
GAGTTTTCGCCCCGAAGAACGTTTTCCAATGATGAGCACTTTTAAAGTTCTGCTATGTGGCGCGGTATTA
TCCCGTGTTGACGCCGGGCAAGAGCAACTCGGTCGCCGCATACACTATTCTCAGAATGACTTGGTTGAGT
ACTCACCAGTCACAGAAAAGCATCTTACGGATGGCATGACAGTAAGAGAATTATGCAGTGCTGCCATAAC
CATGAGTGATAACACTGCGGCCAACTTACTTCTGACAACGATCGGAGGACCGAAGGAGCTAACCGCTTTT
TTGCACAACATGGGGGATCATGTAACTCGCCTTGATCGTTGGGAACCGGAGCTGAATGAAGCCATACCAA
ACGACGAGCGTGACACCACGATGCCTGTAGCAATGGCAACAACGTTGCGCAAACTATTAACTGGCGAACT
ACTTACTCTAGCTTCCCGGCAACAATTAATAGACTGGATGGAGGCGGATAAAGTTGCAGGACCACTTCTG
CGCTCGGCCCTTCCGGCTGGCTGGTTTATTGCTGATAAATCTGGAGCCGGTGAGCGTGGGTCTCGCGGTA
TCATTGCAGCACTGGGGCCAGATGGTAAGCCCTCCCGTATCGTAGTTATCTACACGACGGGGAGTCAGGC
AACTATGGATGAACGAAATAGACAGATCGCTGAGATAGGTGCCTCACTGATTAAGCATTGGTAACTGTCA
GACCAAGTTTACTCATATATACTTTAGATTGATTTAAAACTTCATTTTTAATTTAAAAGGATCTAGGTGA
AGATCCTTTTTGATAATCTCATGACCAAAATCCCTTAACGTGAGTTTTCGTTCCACTGAGCGTCAGACCC
CGTAGAAAAGATCAAAGGATCTTC
